Addgene plasmid #58143: tdTomato-Vimentin-7
Purpose: Localization: Intermediate Filaments, Excitation: 554, Emission: 581
Depositing lab: Michael Davidson. Depositing organization: Florida State University, Tallahassee.
Backbone
  Vector backbone: tdTomato
  Backbone size w/o insert (bp): 4750
  Vector type: Mammalian Expression
  Selectable markers: Neomycin (select with G418)
Growth in bacteria
  Bacterial resistance: Kanamycin, 50 μg/mL
  Growth temperature: 37°C
  Growth strain: DH5alpha
  Copy number: High Copy
Gene/Insert
  Gene/Insert name: Vimentin (alt name: NM_003380.3)
  Species: H. sapiens (human)
  Entrez Gene: VIM
  Promoter: CMV
  Tag / fusion protein: tdTomato
  Cloning method: Unknown
  Sequencing primers: 5′ CMV-F; 3′ SV40pA-R
Terms and licenses: Academic/Nonprofit Terms; Industry Terms: Not Available to Industry
Depositor comments: . Excitation = 554; Emission = 581
How to cite: tdTomato-Vimentin-7 was a gift from Michael Davidson (Addgene plasmid # 58143 ; http://n2t.net/addgene:58143 ; RRID:Addgene_58143)
