[The description below was written by a language model from this plasmid's Addgene catalogue record.]
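Description:
tdTomato-Vimentin-7 is a mammalian expression plasmid that produces human vimentin (VIM) fused to the red fluorescent protein tdTomato, built on a tdTomato backbone of about 4.75 kb before the insert is added. Expression of the fusion is driven by the CMV promoter, a strong constitutive promoter in most mammalian cell lines, and the listed 3′ sequencing primer implies an SV40 polyadenylation signal downstream of the open reading frame. The plasmid is maintained at high copy number in E. coli under kanamycin selection. It also carries a neomycin resistance marker, so transfected mammalian cells can be selected with G418 if stable lines are wanted. The record does not state the cloning method, the position of tdTomato relative to vimentin, or the meaning of the "7" in the name, and no feature table is available to confirm the origin of replication or other backbone elements.

The construct serves as a fluorescent localization marker for intermediate filaments. Vimentin is a type III intermediate filament protein, and a tagged copy can incorporate into the endogenous filament network, labelling it for live-cell or fixed-cell fluorescence microscopy. tdTomato is a tandem dimer of a red fluorescent protein that behaves as a single, bright, genetically encoded unit. The record gives its excitation maximum as 554 nm and its emission maximum as 581 nm, which places it in the orange-red channel and allows it to be combined with green or cyan markers in multicolour imaging. Typical uses include visualizing cytoskeletal organization and following filament dynamics in transfected cells.
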