>Addgene plasmid #58143 | tdTomato-Vimentin-7 | depositor partial sequence | sequence record 89277 | insert sequence
CGACGTCAGATCCGCTAGCGCTACCGGACTCAGATCTCGAGCTCAAGCTTCGAATTCCCATGTCCACCAG
GTCCGTGTCCTCGTCCTCCTACCGCAGGATGTTCGGCGGCCCGGGCACCGCGAGCCGGCCGAGCTCCAGC
CGGAGCTACGTGACTACGTCCACCCGCACCTACAGCCTGGGCAGCGCGCTGCGCCCCAGCACCAGCCGCA
GCCTCTACGCCTCGTCCCCGGGCGGCGTGTATGCCACGCGCTCCTCTGCCGTGCGCCTGCGGAGCAGCGT
GCCCGGGGTGCGGCTCCTGCAGGACTCGGTGGACTTCTCGCTGGCCGACGCCATCAACACCGAGTTCAAG
AACACCCGCACCAACGAGAAGGTGGAGCTGCAGGAGCTGAATGACCGCTTCGCCAACTACATCGACAAGG
TGCGCTTCCTGGAGCAGCAGAATAAGATCCTGCTGGCCGAGCTCGAGCAGCTCAAGGGCCAAGGCAAGTC
GCGCCTGGGGGACCTCTACGAGGAGGAGATGCGGGAGCTGCGCCGGCAGGTGGACCAGCTAACCAACGAC
AAAGCCCGCGTCGAGGTGGAGCGCGACAACCTGGCCGAGGACATCATGCGCCTCCGGGAGAAATTGCAGG
AGGAGATGCTTCAGAGAGAGGAAGCCGAAAACACCCTGCAATCTTTCAGACAGGATGTTGACAATGCGTC
TCTGGCACGTCTTGACCTTGAACGCAAAGTGGAATCTTTGCAAGAAGAGATTGCCTTTTTGAAGAAACTC
CACGAAGAGGAAATCCAGGAGCTGCAGGCTCAGATTCAGGAACAGCATGTCCAAATCGATGTGGATGTTT
CCAAGCCTGACCTCACGGCTGCCCTGCGTGACGTACGTCAGCAATATGAAAGTGTGGCTGCCAAGAACCT
GCAGGAGGCAGAAGAATGGTACAAATCCAAGTTTGCTGACCTCTCTGAGGCTGCCAACCGGAACAATGAC
GCCCTGCGCCAGGCAAAGCAGGAGTCCACTGAGTACCGGAGACAGGTGCAGTCCCTCACCTGTGAAGTGG
ATGCCCTTAAAGGAACCAATGAGTCCCTGGAACGCCAGATGCGTGAAATGGAAGAGAACTTTGCCGTTGA
AGCTGCTAACTACCAAGACACTATTGGCCGCCTGCAGGATGAGATTCAGAATATGAAGGAGGAAATGGCT
CGTCACCTTCGTGAATACCAAGACCTGCTCAATGTTAAGATGGCCCTTGACATTGAGATTGCCACCTACA
GGAAGCTGCTGGAAGGCGAGGAGAGCAGGATTTCTCTGCCTCTTCCAAACTTTTCCTCCCTGAACCTGAG
GGAAACTAATCTGGATTCACTCCCTCTGGTTGATACCCACTCAAAAAGGACACTTCTGATTAAGACGGTT
GAAACTAGAGATGGACAGGTTATCAACGAAACTTCTCAGCATCACGATGACCTTGAAGGGGATCCACCGG
TCGCCACCATGGTGAGCAAGGGCGAGGAGGTCATCAAAGAGTTCATGCGCTTCAAGGTGCGCATGGAGGG
CTCCATGAACGGCCACGAGTTCGAGATCGAGGGCGAGGGCGAGGGCCGCCCCTACGAGGGCACCCAGACC
GCCAAGCTGAAGGTGACCAAGGGCGGCCCCCTGCCCTTCGCCTGGGACATCCTGTCCCCCCAGTTCATGT
ACGGCTCCAAGGCGTACGTGAAGCACCCCGCCGACATCCCCGATTACAAGAAGCTGTCCTTCCCCGAGGG
CTTCAAGTGGGAGCGCGTGATGAACTTCGAGGACGGCGGTCTGGTGACCGTGACCCAGGACTCCTCCCTG
CAGGACGGCACGCTGATCTACAAGGTGAAGATGCGCGGCACCAACTTCCCCCCCGACGGCCCCGTAATGC
AGAAGAAGACCATGGGCTGGGAGGCCTCCACCGAGCGCCTGTACCCCCGCGACGGCGTGCTGAAGGGCGA
GATCCACCAGGCCCTGAAGCTGAAGGACGGCGGCCACTACCTGGTGGAGTTCAAGACCATCTACATGGCC
AAGAAGCCCGTGCAACTGCCCGGCTACTACTACGTGGACACCAAGCTGGACATCACCTCCCACAACGAGG
ACTACACCATCGTGGAACAGTACGAGCGCTCCGAGGGCCGCCACCACCTGTTCCTGGGGCATGGCACCGG
CAGCACCGGCAGCGGCAGCTCCGGCACCGCCTCCTCCGAGGACAACAACATGGCCGTCATCAAAGAGTTC
ATGCGCTTCAAGGTGCGCATGGAGGGCTCCATGAACGGCCACGAGTTCGAGATCGAGGGCGAGGGCGAGG
GCCGCCCCTACGAGGGCACCCAGACCGCCAAGCTGAAGGTGACCAAGGGCGGCCCCCTGCCCTTCGCCTG
GGACATCCTGTCCCCCCAGTTCATGTACGGCTCCAAGGCGTACGTGAAGCACCCCGCCGACATCCCCGAT
TACAAGAAGCTGTCCTTCCCCGAGGGCTTCAAGTGGGAGCGCGTGATGAACTTCGAGGACGGCGGTCTGG
TGACCGTGACCCAGGACTCCTCCCTGCAGGACGGCACGCTGATCTACAAGGTGAAGATGCGCGGCACCAA
CTTCCCCCCCGACGGCCCCGTAATGCAGAAGAAGACCATGGGCTGGGAGGCCTCCACCGAGCGCCTGTAC
CCCCGCGACGGCGTGCTGAAGGGCGAGATCCACCAGGCCCTGAAGCTGAAGGACGGCGGCCACTACCTGG
TGGAGTTCAAGACCATCTACATGGCCAAGAAGCCCGTGCAACTGCCCGGCTACTACTACGTGGACACCAA
GCTGGACATCACCTCCCACAACGAGGACTACACCATCGTGGAACAGTACGAGCGCTCCGAGGGCCGCCAC
CACCTGTTCCTGTACGGCATGGACGAGCTGTACAAGTAAGCGGCCGCGACTCTAGATCATAATCAGCCAT
ACCACATTGAGA
