>Addgene plasmid #58143 | tdTomato-Vimentin-7 | addgene partial sequence | sequence record 107805 | CMV-F 5'-CGCAAATGGGCGGTAGGCGTG-3'
TTAGCAGAGCTGGTTTAGCTGAACCGTCAGATCCGCTAGCGCTACCGGACTCAGATCTCGAGCTCAAGCT
TCGAATTCCCATGTCCACCAGGTCCGTGTCCTCGTCCTCCTACCGCAGGATGTTCGGCGGCCCGGGCACC
GCGAGCCGGCCGAGCTCCAGCCGGAGCTACGTGACTACGTCCACCCGCACCTACAGCCTGGGCAGCGCGC
TGCGCCCCAGCACCAGCCGCAGCCTCTACGCCTCGTCCCCGGGCGGCGTGTATGCCACGCGCTCCTCTGC
CGTGCGCCTGCGGAGCAGCGTGCCCGGGGTGCGGCTCCTGCAGGACTCGGTGGACTTCTCGCTGGCCGAC
GCCATCAACACCGAGTTCAAGAACACCCGCACCAACGAGAAGGTGGAGCTGCAGGAGCTGAATGACCGCT
TCGCCAACTACATCGACAAGGTGCGCTTCCTGGAGCAGCAGAATAAGATCCTGCTGGCCGAGCTCGAGCA
GCTCAAGGGCCAAGGCAAGTCGCGCCTGGGGGACCTCTACGAGGAGGAGATGCGGGAGCTGCGCCGGCAG
GTGGACCAGCTAACCAACGACAAAGCCCGCGTCGAGGTGGAGCGCGACAACCTGGCCGAGGACATCATGC
GCCTCCGGGAGAAATTGCAGGAGGAGATGCTTCAGAGAGAGGAAGCCGAAAACACCCTGCAATCTTTCAG
ACAGGATGTTGACAATGCGTCTCTGGCACGTCTTGACCTTGAACGCAAAGTGGAATCTTTGCAAGAAGAG
ATTGCCTTTTTGAAGAAACTCCACGAAGAGGAAATCCAGGAGCTGCAGGCTCAGATTCAGGAACAGCATG
TCCAAATCGATGTGGATGTTTCCAAGCCTGACCTCACGGCTGCCCTGCGTGA
